>Addgene plasmid #107502 | pLenti CMV Puro DEST (w118-1) TSPAN9 | addgene full sequence | sequence record 205641 | Addgene NGS Result
GCGTCAGACCCCGTAGAAAAGATCAAAGGATCTTCTTGAGATCCTTTTTTTCTGCGCGTAATCTGCTGCT
TGCAAACAAAAAAACCACCGCTACCAGCGGTGGTTTGTTTGCCGGATCAAGAGCTACCAACTCTTTTTCC
GAAGGTAACTGGCTTCAGCAGAGCGCAGATACCAAATACTGTTCTTCTAGTGTAGCCGTAGTTAGGCCAC
CACTTCAAGAACTCTGTAGCACCGCCTACATACCTCGCTCTGCTAATCCTGTTACCAGTGGCTGCTGCCA
GTGGCGATAAGTCGTGTCTTACCGGGTTGGACTCAAGACGATAGTTACCGGATAAGGCGCAGCGGTCGGG
CTGAACGGGGGGTTCGTGCACACAGCCCAGCTTGGAGCGAACGACCTACACCGAACTGAGATACCTACAG
CGTGAGCTATGAGAAAGCGCCACGCTTCCCGAAGGGAGAAAGGCGGACAGGTATCCGGTAAGCGGCAGGG
TCGGAACAGGAGAGCGCACGAGGGAGCTTCCAGGGGGAAACGCCTGGTATCTTTATAGTCCTGTCGGGTT
TCGCCACCTCTGACTTGAGCGTCGATTTTTGTGATGCTCGTCAGGGGGGCGGAGCCTATGGAAAAACGCC
AGCAACGCGGCCTTTTTACGGTTCCTGGCCTTTTGCTGGCCTTTTGCTCACATGTTCTTTCCTGCGTTAT
CCCCTGATTCTGTGGATAACCGTATTACCGCCTTTGAGTGAGCTGATACCGCTCGCCGCAGCCGAACGAC
CGAGCGCAGCGAGTCAGTGAGCGAGGAAGCGGAAGAGCGCCCAATACGCAAACCGCCTCTCCCCGCGCGT
TGGCCGATTCATTAATGCAGCTGGCACGACAGGTTTCCCGACTGGAAAGCGGGCAGTGAGCGCAACGCAA
TTAATGTGAGTTAGCTCACTCATTAGGCACCCCAGGCTTTACACTTTATGCTTCCGGCTCGTATGTTGTG
TGGAATTGTGAGCGGATAACAATTTCACACAGGAAACAGCTATGACCATGATTACGCCAAGCGCGCAATT
AACCCTCACTAAAGGGAACAAAAGCTGGAGCTGCAAGCTTAATGTAGTCTTATGCAATACTCTTGTAGTC
TTGCAACATGGTAACGATGAGTTAGCAACATGCCTTACAAGGAGAGAAAAAGCACCGTGCATGCCGATTG
GTGGAAGTAAGGTGGTACGATCGTGCCTTATTAGGAAGGCAACAGACGGGTCTGACATGGATTGGACGAA
CCACTGAATTGCCGCATTGCAGAGATATTGTATTTAAGTGCCTAGCTCGATACATAAACGGGTCTCTCTG
GTTAGACCAGATCTGAGCCTGGGAGCTCTCTGGCTAACTAGGGAACCCACTGCTTAAGCCTCAATAAAGC
TTGCCTTGAGTGCTTCAAGTAGTGTGTGCCCGTCTGTTGTGTGACTCTGGTAACTAGAGATCCCTCAGAC
CCTTTTAGTCAGTGTGGAAAATCTCTAGCAGTGGCGCCCGAACAGGGACTTGAAAGCGAAAGGGAAACCA
GAGGAGCTCTCTCGACGCAGGACTCGGCTTGCTGAAGCGCGCACGGCAAGAGGCGAGGGGCGGCGACTGG
TGAGTACGCCAAAAATTTTGACTAGCGGAGGCTAGAAGGAGAGAGATGGGTGCGAGAGCGTCAGTATTAA
GCGGGGGAGAATTAGATCGCGATGGGAAAAAATTCGGTTAAGGCCAGGGGGAAAGAAAAAATATAAATTA
AAACATATAGTATGGGCAAGCAGGGAGCTAGAACGATTCGCAGTTAATCCTGGCCTGTTAGAAACATCAG
AAGGCTGTAGACAAATACTGGGACAGCTACAACCATCCCTTCAGACAGGATCAGAAGAACTTAGATCATT
ATATAATACAGTAGCAACCCTCTATTGTGTGCATCAAAGGATAGAGATAAAAGACACCAAGGAAGCTTTA
GACAAGATAGAGGAAGAGCAAAACAAAAGTAAGACCACCGCACAGCAAGCGGCCGCTGATCTTCAGACCT
GGAGGAGGAGATATGAGGGACAATTGGAGAAGTGAATTATATAAATATAAAGTAGTAAAAATTGAACCAT
TAGGAGTAGCACCCACCAAGGCAAAGAGAAGAGTGGTGCAGAGAGAAAAAAGAGCAGTGGGAATAGGAGC
TTTGTTCCTTGGGTTCTTGGGAGCAGCAGGAAGCACTATGGGCGCAGCGTCAATGACGCTGACGGTACAG
GCCAGACAATTATTGTCTGGTATAGTGCAGCAGCAGAACAATTTGCTGAGGGCTATTGAGGCGCAACAGC
ATCTGTTGCAACTCACAGTCTGGGGCATCAAGCAGCTCCAGGCAAGAATCCTGGCTGTGGAAAGATACCT
AAAGGATCAACAGCTCCTGGGGATTTGGGGTTGCTCTGGAAAACTCATTTGCACCACTGCTGTGCCTTGG
AATGCTAGTTGGAGTAATAAATCTCTGGAACAGATTTGGAATCACACGACCTGGATGGAGTGGGACAGAG
AAATTAACAATTACACAAGCTTAATACACTCCTTAATTGAAGAATCGCAAAACCAGCAAGAAAAGAATGA
ACAAGAATTATTGGAATTAGATAAATGGGCAAGTTTGTGGAATTGGTTTAACATAACAAATTGGCTGTGG
TATATAAAATTATTCATAATGATAGTAGGAGGCTTGGTAGGTTTAAGAATAGTTTTTGCTGTACTTTCTA
TAGTGAATAGAGTTAGGCAGGGATATTCACCATTATCGTTTCAGACCCACCTCCCAACCCCGAGGGGACC
CGACAGGCCCGAAGGAATAGAAGAAGAAGGTGGAGAGAGAGACAGAGACAGATCCATTCGATTAGTGAAC
GGATCTCGACGGTATCGGTTAACTTTTAAAAGAAAAGGGGGGATTGGGGGGTACAGTGCAGGGGAAAGAA
TAGTAGACATAATAGCAACAGACATACAAACTAAAGAATTACAAAAACAAATTACAAAATTCAAAATTTT
ATCGATAAGCTTGGGAGTTCCGCGTTACATAACTTACGGTAAATGGCCCGCCTGGCTGACCGCCCAACGA
CCCCCGCCCATTGACGTCAATAATGACGTATGTTCCCATAGTAACGCCAATAGGGACTTTCCATTGACGT
CAATGGGTGGAGTATTTACGGTAAACTGCCCACTTGGCAGTACATCAAGTGTATCATATGCCAAGTACGC
CCCCTATTGACGTCAATGACGGTAAATGGCCCGCCTGGCATTATGCCCAGTACATGACCTTATGGGACTT
TCCTACTTGGCAGTACATCTACGTATTAGTCATCGCTATTACCATGGTGATGCGGTTTTGGCAGTACATC
AATGGGCGTGGATAGCGGTTTGACTCACGGGGATTTCCAAGTCTCCACCCCATTGACGTCAATGGGAGTT
TGTTTTGGCACCAAAATCAACGGGACTTTCCAAAATGTCGTAACAACTCCGCCCCATTGACGCAAATGGG
CGGTAGGCGTGTACGGTGGGAGGTCTATATAAGCAGAGCTCGTTTAGTGAACCGTCAGATCGCCTGGAGA
CGCCATCCACGCTGTTTTGACCTCCATAGAAGACACCGACTCTAGTCCAGTGTGGTGGAATTCTGCAGAT
ATCAACAAGTTTGTACAAAAAAGCAGGCTTCACCATGGCCAGGGGCTGCCTCTGCTGCTTGAAGTACATG
ATGTTCCTCTTCAATTTGATATTCTGGCTCTGTGGCTGTGGGCTGCTGGGAGTGGGCATCTGGCTCTCCG
TGTCCCAAGGCAACTTTGCCACCTTCTCCCCCAGCTTCCCTTCGTTGTCTGCAGCCAACCTGGTCATTGC
CATAGGCACCATTGTCATGGTGACGGGCTTCCTCGGCTGCCTGGGGGCCATCAAGGAAAACAAGTGCCTC
CTCCTCAGCTTTTTCATCGTCCTGTTGGTCATCCTCCTAGCAGAGCTGATCTTACTCATCCTCTTCTTTG
TCTACATGGACAAGGTGAACGAGAACGCCAAGAAGGACCTGAAGGAAGGCCTGCTGCTGTACCACACCGA
GAACAACGTGGGGCTGAAGAACGCCTGGAACATCATCCAGGCTGAGATGCGATGCTGTGGTGTCACTGAC
TACACAGACTGGTACCCAGTGCTGGGGGAGAACACGGTTCCCGACCGCTGCTGCATGGAGAACTCCCAGG
GCTGCGGGCGCAACGCCACCACGCCTTTGTGGAGAACGGGCTGCTATGAAAAGGTGAAGATGTGGTTCGA
TGACAATAAGCACGTGCTGGGCACGGTGGGGATGTGCATCCTCATCATGCAGATCCTGGGCATGGCCTTC
TCCATGACCCTCTTCCAGCACATCCACCGGACTGGTAAGAAGTACGACGCATGAAACCCAGCTTTCTTGT
ACAAAGTGGTTGATATCCAGCACAGTGGCGGCCGCTCGACAATCAACCTCTGGATTACAAAATTTGTGAA
AGATTGACTGGTATTCTTAACTATGTTGCTCCTTTTACGCTATGTGGATACGCTGCTTTAATGCCTTTGT
ATCATGCTATTGCTTCCCGTATGGCTTTCATTTTCTCCTCCTTGTATAAATCCTGGTTGCTGTCTCTTTA
TGAGGAGTTGTGGCCCGTTGTCAGGCAACGTGGCGTGGTGTGCACTGTGTTTGCTGACGCAACCCCCACT
GGTTGGGGCATTGCCACCACCTGTCAGCTCCTTTCCGGGACTTTCGCTTTCCCCCTCCCTATTGCCACGG
CGGAACTCATCGCCGCCTGCCTTGCCCGCTGCTGGACAGGGGCTCGGCTGTTGGGCACTGACAATTCCGT
GGTGTTGTCGGGGAAGCTGACGTCCTTTCCATGGCTGCTCGCCTGTGTTGCCACCTGGATTCTGCGCGGG
ACGTCCTTCTGCTACGTCCCTTCGGCCCTCAATCCAGCGGACCTTCCTTCCCGCGGCCTGCTGCCGGCTC
TGCGGCCTCTTCCGCGTCTTCGCCTTCGCCCTCAGACGAGTCGGATCTCCCTTTGGGCCGCCTCCCCGCC
TGGAATTCTACCGGGTAGGGGAGGCGCTTTTCCCAAGGCAGTCTGGAGCATGCGCTTTAGCAGCCCCGCT
GGGCACTTGGCGCTACACAAGTGGCCTCTGGCCTCGCACACATTCCACATCCACCGGTAGGCGCCAACCG
GCTCCGTTCTTTGGTGGCCCCTTCGCGCCACCTTCTACTCCTCCCCTAGTCAGGAAGTTCCCCCCCGCCC
CGCAGCTCGCGTCGTGCAGGACGTGACAAATGGAAGTAGCACGTCTCACTAGTCTCGTGCAGATGGACAG
CACCGCTGAGCAATGGAAGCGGGTAGGCCTTTGGGGCAGCGGCCAATAGCAGCTTTGCTCCTTCGCTTTC
TGGGCTCAGAGGCTGGGAAGGGGTGGGTCCGGGGGCGGGCTCAGGGGCGGGCTCAGGGGCGGGGCGGGCG
CCCGAAGGTCCTCCGGAGGCCCGGCATTCTGCACGCTTCAAAAGCGCACGTCTGCCGCGCTGTTCTCCTC
TTCCTCATCTCCGGGCCTTTCGACCTGCAGCCCAAGCTTACCATGACCGAGTACAAGCCCACGGTGCGCC
TCGCCACCCGCGACGACGTCCCCAGGGCCGTACGCACCCTCGCCGCCGCGTTCGCCGACTACCCCGCCAC
GCGCCACACCGTCGATCCGGACCGCCACATCGAGCGGGTCACCGAGCTGCAAGAACTCTTCCTCACGCGC
GTCGGGCTCGACATCGGCAAGGTGTGGGTCGCGGACGACGGCGCCGCGGTGGCGGTCTGGACCACGCCGG
AGAGCGTCGAAGCGGGGGCGGTGTTCGCCGAGATCGGCCCGCGCATGGCCGAGTTGAGCGGTTCCCGGCT
GGCCGCGCAGCAACAGATGGAAGGCCTCCTGGCGCCGCACCGGCCCAAGGAGCCCGCGTGGTTCCTGGCC
ACCGTCGGCGTCTCGCCCGACCACCAGGGCAAGGGTCTGGGCAGCGCCGTCGTGCTCCCCGGAGTGGAGG
CGGCCGAGCGCGCCGGGGTGCCCGCCTTCCTGGAGACCTCCGCGCCCCGCAACCTCCCCTTCTACGAGCG
GCTCGGCTTCACCGTCACCGCCGACGTCGAGGTGCCCGAAGGACCGCGCACCTGGTGCATGACCCGCAAG
CCCGGTGCCTGACGCCCGCCCCACGACCCGCAGCGCCCGACCGAAAGGAGCGCACGACCCCATGCATCTC
GAGGGCCCGGTACCTTTAAGACCAATGACTTACAAGGCAGCTGTAGATCTTAGCCACTTTTTAAAAGAAA
AGGGGGGACTGGAAGGGCTAGCTCACTCCCAACGAAGACAAGATCTGCTTTTTGCTTGTACTGGGTCTCT
CTGGTTAGACCAGATCTGAGCCTGGGAGCTCTCTGGCTAACTAGGGAACCCACTGCTTAAGCCTCAATAA
AGCTTGCCTTGAGTGCTTCAAGTAGTGTGTGCCCGTCTGTTGTGTGACTCTGGTAACTAGAGATCCCTCA
GACCCTTTTAGTCAGTGTGGAAAATCTCTAGCAGTAGTAGTTCATGTCATCTTATTATTCAGTATTTATA
ACTTGCAAAGAAATGAATATCAGAGAGTGAGAGGAACTTGTTTATTGCAGCTTATAATGGTTACAAATAA
AGCAATAGCATCACAAATTTCACAAATAAAGCATTTTTTTCACTGCATTCTAGTTGTGGTTTGTCCAAAC
TCATCAATGTATCTTATCATGTCTGGCTCTAGCTATCCCGCCCCTAACTCCGCCCATCCCGCCCCTAACT
CCGCCCAGTTCCGCCCATTCTCCGCCCCATGGCTGACTAATTTTTTTTATTTATGCAGAGGCCGAGGCCG
CCTCGGCCTCTGAGCTATTCCAGAAGTAGTGAGGAGGCTTTTTTGGAGGCCTAGGGACGTACCCAATTCG
CCCTATAGTGAGTCGTATTACGCGCGCTCACTGGCCGTCGTTTTACAACGTCGTGACTGGGAAAACCCTG
GCGTTACCCAACTTAATCGCCTTGCAGCACATCCCCCTTTCGCCAGCTGGCGTAATAGCGAAGAGGCCCG
CACCGATCGCCCTTCCCAACAGTTGCGCAGCCTGAATGGCGAATGGG
[124 nt withheld, positions 7118-7241]
C
[91 nt withheld, positions 7243-7333]
A
[49 nt withheld, positions 7335-7383]
CCTTTGACGTTGGAGTCCACGTTCTTT
[37 nt withheld, positions 7411-7447]
ACCCTATCTCGGTCTATTCTTTTGATTTATAAGGGATTTTGCCGATTTCGGCCTATTGGTTAAAAAATGA
GCTGATTTAACAAAAATTTAACGCGAATTTTAACAAAATATTAACGCTTACAATTTAGGTGGCACTTTTC
GGGGAAATGTGCGCGGAACCCCTATTTGTTTATTTTTCTAAATACATTCAAATATGTATCCGCTCATGAG
ACAATAACCCTGATAAATGCTTCAATAATATTGAAAAAGGAAGAGTATGAGTATTCAACATTTCCGTGTC
GCCCTTATTCCCTTTTTTGCGGCATTTTGCCTTCCTGTTTTTGCTCACCCAGAAACGCTGGTGAAAGTAA
AAGATGCTGAAGATCAGTTGGGTGCACGAGTGGGTTACATCGAACTGGATCTCAACAGCGGTAAGATCCT
TGAGAGTTTTCGCCCCGAAGAACGTTTTCCAATGATGAGCACTTTTAAAGTTCTGCTATGTGGCGCGGTA
TTATCCCGTATTGACGCCGGGCAAGAGCAACTCGGTCGCCGCATACACTATTCTCAGAATGACTTGGTTG
AGTACTCACCAGTCACAGAAAAGCATCTTACGGATGGCATGACAGTAAGAGAATTATGCAGTGCTGCCAT
AACCATGAGTGATAACACTGCGGCCAACTTACTTCTGACAACGATCGGAGGACCGAAGGAGCTAACCGCT
TTTTTGCACAACATGGGGGATCATGTAACTCGCCTTGATCGTTGGGAACCGGAGCTGAATGAAGCCATAC
CAAACGACGAGCGTGACACCACGATGCCTGTAGCAATGGCAACAACGTTGCGCAAACTATTAACTGGCGA
ACTACTTACTCTAGCTTCCCGGCAACAATTAATAGACTGGATGGAGGCGGATAAAGTTGCAGGACCACTT
CTGCGCTCGGCCCTTCCGGCTGGCTGGTTTATTGCTGATAAATCTGGAGCCGGTGAGCGTGGGTCTCGCG
GTATCATTGCAGCACTGGGGCCAGATGGTAAGCCCTCCCGTATCGTAGTTATCTACACGACGGGGAGTCA
GGCAACTATGGATGAACGAAATAGACAGATCGCTGAGATAGGTGCCTCACTGATTAAGCATTGGTAACTG
TCAGACCAAGTTTACTCATATATACTTTAGATTGATTTAAAACTTCATTTTTAATTTAAAAGGATCTAGG
TGAAGATCCTTTTTGATAATCTCATGACCAAAATCCCTTAACGTGAGTTTTCGTTCCACTGA
Features (pLannotate 1.2.2; 30 found; start..end, strand, type, name):
     36..624     +  rep_origin     ori: high-copy-number ColE1/pMB1/pBR322/pUC origin of replication
    807..899     +  CDS            lacI (fragment): lac repressor; lacI; The lac repressor binds to the lac operator to inhibit transcription in E. coli. This inhibition can be relieved by adding lactose or isopropyl-β-D-thiogalactopyranoside (IPTG).
    912..933     +  protein_bind   CAP binding site: CAP binding activates transcription in the presence of cAMP. E. coli catabolite activator protein
    948..978     +  promoter       lac promoter: promoter for the E. coli lac operon
    986..1002    +  protein_bind   lac operator: The lac repressor binds to the lac operator to inhibit transcription in E. coli. This inhibition can be relieved by adding lactose or isopropyl-β-D-thiogalactopyranoside (IPTG). lac repressor encoded by lacI
   1047..1065    +  promoter       T3 promoter: promoter for bacteriophage T3 RNA polymerase
   1093..1319    +  promoter       RSV promoter: Rous sarcoma virus enhancer/promoter
   1320..1500    +  LTR            5' LTR (truncated): truncated 5' long terminal repeat (LTR) from HIV-1
   1547..1672    +  misc_feature   HIV-1 Ψ: packaging signal of human immunodeficiency virus type 1
   1656..2019    +  CDS            HIV-1 gag (fragment): gag protein from human immunodeficiency virus 1; gag
   2165..2398    +  misc_feature   RRE: The Rev response element (RRE) of HIV-1 allows for Rev-dependent mRNA export from the nucleus to the cytoplasm.
   2775..2875    +  CDS            Rev (fragment): human immunodeficiency virus 1 (HIV-1) Rev protein; rev; enhances nuclear export of unspliced and incompletely spliced viral mRNAs
   2894..3010    +  misc_feature   cPPT/CTS: central polypurine tract and central termination sequence of HIV-1
   3033..3336    +  enhancer       CMV enhancer: human cytomegalovirus immediate early enhancer
   3337..3540    +  promoter       CMV promoter: human cytomegalovirus (CMV) immediate early promoter
   3645..3669    +  protein_bind   attB1: mutant version of attB; recombination site for the Gateway® BP reaction BP Clonase™
   3675..4391    +  CDS            TSPAN9: TSN9_HUMAN - Also known as NET5. Experimental evidence at protein level: Swiss-Prot protein existence level 1. From Homo sapiens (Human).
   4396..4420    -  protein_bind   attB2: mutant version of attB; recombination site for the Gateway® BP reaction BP Clonase™
   4451..5039    +  misc_feature   WPRE: woodchuck hepatitis virus posttranscriptional regulatory element
   5053..5552    +  promoter       PGK promoter: mouse phosphoglycerate kinase 1 promoter
   5573..6172    +  CDS            PuroR: puromycin N-acetyltransferase; pac from Streptomyces alboniger; confers resistance to puromycin
   6240..6377    +  CDS            nef (fragment): NEF_HV1LA - Experimental evidence at protein level: Swiss-Prot protein existence level 1. Extracellular Nef protein targets CD4(+) T-lymphocytes for apoptosis by interacting with CXCR4 surface receptors. From Human immunodeficiency virus type 1 group M subtype B (isolate Lai) (HIV-1).
   6363..6543    +  LTR            5' LTR (truncated): truncated 5' long terminal repeat (LTR) from HIV-1
   6615..6736    +  polyA_signal   SV40 poly(A) signal: SV40 polyadenylation signal
   6776..6911    +  rep_origin     SV40 ori: SV40 origin of replication
   6932..6950    -  promoter       T7 promoter: promoter for bacteriophage T7 RNA polymerase
   6958..7113    +  CDS            lacZα (fragment): LacZα fragment of β-galactosidase; lacZ fragment
   7118..7546    +  rep_origin     f1 ori (sequence partly withheld): f1 bacteriophage origin of replication; arrow indicates direction of (+) strand synthesis
   7599..7703    +  promoter       AmpR promoter: bla
   7704..8564    +  CDS            AmpR: β-lactamase; bla; confers resistance to ampicillin, carbenicillin, and related antibiotics
