[The description below was written by a language model from this plasmid's Addgene catalogue record and pLannotate feature annotations shown in this document.]
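Description:
pLenti CMV Puro DEST (w118-1) TSPAN9 is an 8.7 kb HIV-1-based lentiviral transfer plasmid for stable expression of human TSPAN9 (tetraspanin 9, also called NET-5) in mammalian cells. It was made by Gateway recombination of the roughly 720 bp TSPAN9 coding sequence into the pLenti CMV Puro DEST destination backbone, which leaves the open reading frame flanked by attB1 and attB2 sites. In bacteria the plasmid replicates from a high-copy ColE1/pUC-type origin and is selected with ampicillin through the β-lactamase gene. An f1 origin, an SV40 origin and remnants of lac/lacZα cloning-vector sequence, along with T3 and T7 promoters, are also present in the backbone.

The viral portion has a third-generation style layout. An RSV promoter replaces the upstream part of the 5' LTR to drive Tat-independent production of genomic RNA in packaging cells. It is followed by the Ψ packaging signal with a partial gag sequence, the Rev response element for nuclear export of the unspliced transcript, and the cPPT/CTS, which aids nuclear import of the reverse-transcribed genome. Within the provirus, the CMV immediate early enhancer and promoter drive TSPAN9, and a downstream WPRE enhances transcript stability and expression. No epitope tag or reporter is annotated on the insert. A separate mouse PGK promoter expresses puromycin N-acetyltransferase, allowing selection of transduced cells. The cassette ends in a truncated 3' LTR followed by an SV40 polyadenylation signal.

The record states its purpose simply as expressing TSPAN9 with puromycin resistance. The associated publication concerns PRC2 loss and apoptosis-related chemoresistance in T cell acute lymphoblastic leukemia, which suggests use in overexpression experiments in that setting.
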