Addgene plasmid #107502: pLenti CMV Puro DEST (w118-1) TSPAN9
Purpose: Expresses TSPAN9, puromycin resistant
Depositing lab: Alejandro Gutierrez. Depositing organization: Boston Children's Hospital. Publication: PRC2 loss induces chemoresistance by repressing apoptosis in T cell acute lymphoblastic leukemia. Aries IM, Bodaar K, Karim SA, Chonghaile TN, Hinze L, Burns MA, Pfirrmann M, Degar J, Landrigan JT, Balbach S, Peirs S, Menten B, Isenhart R, Stevenson KE, Neuberg DS, Devidas M, Loh ML, Hunger SP, Teachey DT, Rabin KR, Winter SS, Dunsmore KP, Wood BL, Silverman LB, Sallan SE, Van Vlierberghe P, Orkin SH, Knoechel B, Letai AG, Gutierrez A. J Exp Med. 2018 Nov 7. pii: jem.20180570. doi: 10.1084/jem.20180570. PubMed 30404791.
Backbone
  Vector backbone: pLenti CMV Puro DEST (w118-1)
  Vector type: Mammalian Expression, Lentiviral
  Selectable markers: Puromycin
Growth in bacteria
  Bacterial resistance: Ampicillin, 100 μg/mL
  Growth temperature: 37°C
  Growth strain: NEB Stable
  Copy number: Unknown
Gene/Insert
  Gene/Insert name: TSPAN9
  Species: H. sapiens (human)
  Insert size (bp): 720
  Entrez Gene: TSPAN9 (a.k.a. NET-5, NET5, PP1057)
  Promoter: CMV
  Cloning method: Gateway Cloning
  Sequencing primers: 5′ CMV; 3′ Dest Rev (GGAGCAACATAGTTA)
Terms and licenses: Academic/Nonprofit Terms; Industry Terms: Not Available to Industry
How to cite: pLenti CMV Puro DEST (w118-1) TSPAN9 was a gift from Alejandro Gutierrez (Addgene plasmid # 107502 ; http://n2t.net/addgene:107502 ; RRID:Addgene_107502)
