>Addgene plasmid #107502 | pLenti CMV Puro DEST (w118-1) TSPAN9 | depositor partial sequence | sequence record 205643 | CMV Fwd
CCGTCAGATCGCCTGGAGACGCCATCCACGCTGTTTTGACCTCCATAGAAGACACCGACTCTAGTCCAGT
GTGGTGGAATTCTGCAGATATCAACAAGTTTGTACAAAAAAGCAGGCTTCACCATGGCCAGGGGCTGCCT
CTGCTGCTTGAAGTACATGATGTTCCTCTTCAATTTGATATTCTGGCTCTGTGGCTGTGGGCTGCTGGGA
GTGGGCATCTGGCTCTCCGTGTCCCAAGGCAACTTTGCCACCTTCTCCCCCAGCTTCCCTTCGTTGTCTG
CAGCCAACCTGGTCATTGCCATAGGCACCATTGTCATGGTGACGGGCTTCCTCGGCTGCCTGGGGGCCAT
CAAGGAAAACAAGTGCCTCCTCCTCAGCTTTTTCATCGTCCTGTTGGTCATCCTCCTAGCAGAGCTGATC
TTACTCATCCTCTTCTTTGTCTACATGGACAAGGTGAACGAGAACGCCAAGAAGGACCTGAAGGAAGGCC
TGCTGCTGTACCACACCGAGAACAACGTGGGGCTGAAGAACGCCTGGAACATCATCCAGGCTGAGATGCG
ATGCTGTGGTGTCACTGACTACACAGACTGGTACCCAGTGCTGGGGGAGAACACGGTTCCCGACCGCTGC
TGCATGGAGAACTCCCAGGGCTGCGGGCGCAACGCCACCACGCCTTTGTGGAGAACGGGCTGCTATGAAA
AGGTGAAGATGTGGTTCGATGACAATAAGCACGTGCTGGGCACGGTGGGGATGTGCATCCTCATCATGCA
GATCCTGGGCATGGCCTTCTCCATGACCCTCTTCCAGCACATCCACCGGACTGGTAAGAAGTACGACGCA
TGAAACCCAGCTTTCTTGTACAAAGTGGTTGATATCCAGCACAGTGGCGGCCGCTCGACAATCAACCTCT
GGATTACAAAATTTGTGAAA
